Addgene plasmid #139348: pRC/CMV-TYK2K930R-FF-VSV
Purpose: Expression of kinase-dead TYK2-K930R missing the two tyrosines at the activation loop
Depositing lab: Sandra Pellegrini. Publication: Interferon-alpha-dependent activation of Tyk2 requires phosphorylation of positive regulatory tyrosines by another kinase. Gauzzi MC, Velazquez L, McKendry R, Mogensen KE, Fellous M, Pellegrini S. J Biol Chem. 1996 Aug 23;271(34):20494-500. doi: 10.1074/jbc.271.34.20494. PubMed 8702790.
Backbone
  Vector backbone: pRC/CMV
  Vector type: Mammalian Expression
  Selectable markers: Neomycin (select with G418)
Growth in bacteria
  Bacterial resistance: Ampicillin, 100 μg/mL
  Growth temperature: 37°C
  Growth strain: DH5alpha
  Copy number: High Copy
Gene/Insert
  Gene/Insert name: TYK2 cDNA with 267nt of 5' UTR
  Species: H. sapiens (human)
  Mutation: V362F-K930R-Y1054F-Y1055F
  Entrez Gene: TYK2 (a.k.a. IMD35, JTK1)
  Promoter: CMV
  Tag / fusion protein: VSV (C terminal on insert)
  Cloning method: Restriction Enzyme; 5′ cloning site Unknown (unknown if destroyed)
  Sequencing primers: 5′ T7; 3′ Sp6
Terms and licenses: Academic/Nonprofit Terms; Industry Terms: Not Available to Industry
How to cite: pRC/CMV-TYK2K930R-FF-VSV was a gift from Sandra Pellegrini (Addgene plasmid # 139348 ; http://n2t.net/addgene:139348 ; RRID:Addgene_139348)
