[The description below was written by a language model from this plasmid's Addgene catalogue record and pLannotate feature annotations shown in this document.]
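Description:
pRC/CMV-TYK2K930R-FF-VSV is a mammalian expression plasmid of about 9.4 kb, built on the pRC/CMV backbone, that drives a mutant human TYK2 cDNA from the cytomegalovirus immediate-early enhancer/promoter. In E. coli it is maintained as a high-copy plasmid through a ColE1/pUC-type origin and selected with ampicillin via the β-lactamase gene. An f1 origin is also present, which would allow single-stranded DNA production. For mammalian cells, a separate cassette places the neomycin phosphotransferase gene under the SV40 early enhancer/promoter with an SV40 polyadenylation signal, so stable transfectants can be selected with G418.

The insert is the TYK2 cDNA, recorded as carrying 267 nt of its native 5′ UTR, followed by a C-terminal VSV epitope tag for detection or immunoprecipitation. Transcripts are terminated by the bovine growth hormone poly(A) signal. T7 and SP6 promoters flank the insert and serve as sequencing primer sites. The encoded Janus-family kinase, which acts in type I interferon signalling, carries K930R, described in the record as rendering it kinase-dead, together with Y1054F and Y1055F, which remove the two activation-loop tyrosines. A V362F change is also listed, but its significance is not stated. The cloning sites used are not recorded. Several short annotated fragments (an HIV-1 LTR piece, an SV40 intron piece, ble and lacI fragments) are likely backbone remnants or similarity hits with no evident functional role.

The construct is intended for expressing a catalytically inactive, non-phosphorylatable TYK2. The associated study examined whether interferon-alpha-dependent TYK2 activation requires phosphorylation of these regulatory tyrosines by another kinase.
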