Features (pLannotate 1.2.2; 24 found; start..end, strand, type, name):
      1..204     +  promoter       CMV promoter: human cytomegalovirus (CMV) immediate early promoter
    200..233     +  LTR            5' LTR (truncated) (fragment): truncated 5' long terminal repeat (LTR) from HIV-1
    249..267     +  promoter       T7 promoter: promoter for bacteriophage T7 RNA polymerase
    313..354     +  intron         SV40 intron (fragment): modified SV40 intron with splice donor and acceptor sites
    636..4196    +  CDS            TYK2: TYK2_HUMAN - Experimental evidence at protein level: Swiss-Prot protein existence level 1. Probably involved in intracellular signal transduction by being involved in the initiation of type I IFN signaling. Phosphorylates the interferon-alpha/beta receptor alpha chain. From Homo sapiens (Human).
   4244..4274    -  misc_feature   MCS (fragment): pBluescript multiple cloning site
   4283..4301    -  promoter       SP6 promoter: promoter for bacteriophage SP6 RNA polymerase
   4327..4551    +  polyA_signal   bGH poly(A) signal: bovine growth hormone polyadenylation signal
   4555..4576    +  promoter       SV40 promoter (fragment): SV40 enhancer and early promoter
   4597..5025    +  rep_origin     f1 ori (sequence partly withheld): f1 bacteriophage origin of replication; arrow indicates direction of (+) strand synthesis
   5111..5129    -  misc_feature   MCS (fragment): pUC18/19 multiple cloning site
   5138..5467    +  promoter       SV40 promoter: SV40 enhancer and early promoter
   5534..6325    +  CDS            neo: KKA2_KLEPN - Also known as kan, nptII. Experimental evidence at protein level: Swiss-Prot protein existence level 1. Resistance to kanamycin, neomycin, paromomycin, ribostamycin, butirosin and gentamicin B. From Klebsiella pneumoniae.
   6349..6507    +  CDS            ble (fragment): BLE_KLEPN - Experimental evidence at protein level: Swiss-Prot protein existence level 1. Binding protein with a strong affinity to the bleomycin family of antibiotics. Binds to CL990; an antimitotic-antibiotic compound. From Klebsiella pneumoniae.
   6502..6636    +  polyA_signal   SV40 poly(A) signal: SV40 polyadenylation signal
   6691..6707    -  protein_bind   lac operator: The lac repressor binds to the lac operator to inhibit transcription in E. coli. This inhibition can be relieved by adding lactose or isopropyl-β-D-thiogalactopyranoside (IPTG). lac repressor encoded by lacI
   6715..6745    -  promoter       lac promoter: promoter for the E. coli lac operon
   6760..6781    -  protein_bind   CAP binding site: CAP binding activates transcription in the presence of cAMP. E. coli catabolite activator protein
   6794..6886    -  CDS            lacI (fragment): lac repressor; lacI; The lac repressor binds to the lac operator to inhibit transcription in E. coli. This inhibition can be relieved by adding lactose or isopropyl-β-D-thiogalactopyranoside (IPTG).
   7069..7657    -  rep_origin     ori: high-copy-number ColE1/pMB1/pBR322/pUC origin of replication
   7828..8688    -  CDS            AmpR: β-lactamase; bla; confers resistance to ampicillin, carbenicillin, and related antibiotics
   8689..8793    -  promoter       AmpR promoter: bla
   8852..8904    -  misc_feature   bom (fragment): basis of mobility region from pBR322
   9059..9438    +  enhancer       CMV enhancer: human cytomegalovirus immediate early enhancer
>Addgene plasmid #139348 | pRC/CMV-TYK2K930R-FF-VSV | addgene full sequence | sequence record 275739 | Addgene NGS Result
GTGATGCGGTTTTGGCAGTACATCAATGGGCGTGGATAGCGGTTTGACTCACGGGGATTTCCAAGTCTCC
ACCCCATTGACGTCAATGGGAGTTTGTTTTGGCACCAAAATCAACGGGACTTTCCAAAATGTCGTAACAA
CTCCGCCCCATTGACGCAAATGGGCGGTAGGCGTGTACGGTGGGAGGTCTATATAAGCAGAGCTCTCTGG
CTAACTAGAGAACCCACTGCTTACTGGCTTATCGAAATTAATACGACTCACTATAGGGAGACCCAAGCTT
GTCGAGGAACTGAAAAACCAGAAAGTTAACTGGTAAGTTTAGTCTTTTTGTCTTTTATTTCAGGTCCCGG
ATCCCCCCCCCCCCCCCCAAGAAGCCGCGGGGACTGGCTGCGCTTGACAGGCTGCACTTGGATGGGAGCA
CCTGGTGCCTCGGGACTGCTCCGATGCCCGGGTCTGTGCTGAATGTGTAATATGCGGAACTATATTGAAA
CATTACAACCATCTTTTGATGGCAACACCCTGAGGACCTCCCTTTTCCAGATGGGGAAACTGAGGCCCAG
AATTGCTAAGTGGCTTGCTTGAGTTGACACAGGGAGCTCCAGGACTCACCCTCAGCTGAGCCACCTGCCG
GGAGCATGCCTCTGCGCCACTGGGGGATGGCCAGGGGCAGTAAGCCCGTTGGGGATGGAGCCCAGCCCAT
GGCTGCCATGGGAGGCCTGAAGGTGCTTCTGCACTGGGCTGGTCCAGGCGGCGGGGAGCCCTGGGTCACT
TTCAGTGAGTCATCGCTGACAGCTGAGGAAGTCTGCATCCACATTGCACATAAAGTTGGTATCACTCCTC
CTTGCTTCAATCTCTTTGCCCTCTTCGATGCTCAGGCCCAAGTCTGGTTGCCCCCAAACCACATCCTAGA
GATCCCCAGAGATGCAAGCCTGATGCTATATTTCCGCATAAGGTTTTATTTCCGGAACTGGCATGGCATG
AATCCTCGGGAACCGGCTGTGTACCGTTGTGGGCCCCCAGGAACCGAGGCATCCTCAGATCAGACAGCAC
AGGGGATGCAACTCCTGGACCCAGCCTCATTTGAGTACCTCTTTGAGCAGGGCAAGCATGAGTTTGTGAA
TGACGTGGCATCACTGTGGGAGCTGTCGACCGAGGAGGAGATCCACCACTTTAAGAATGAGAGCCTGGGC
ATGGCCTTTCTGCACCTCTGTCACCTCGCTCTCCGCCATGGCATCCCCCTGGAGGAGGTGGCCAAGAAGA
CCAGCTTCAAGGACTGCATCCCGCGCTCCTTCCGCCGGCATATCCGGCAGCACAGCGCCCTGACCCGGCT
GCGCCTTCGGAACGTCTTCCGCAGGTTCCTGCGGGACTTCCAGCCGGGCCGACTCTCCCAGCAGATGGTC
ATGGTCAAATACCTAGCCACACTCGAGCGGCTGGCACCCCGCTTCGGCACAGAGCGTGTGCCCGTGTGCC
ACCTGAGGCTGCTGGCCCAGGCCGAGGGGGAGCCCTGCTACATCCGGGACAGTGGGGTGGCCCCTACAGA
CCCTGGCCCTGAGTCTGCTGCTGGGCCCCCAACCCACGAGGTGCTGGTGACAGGCACTGGTGGCATCCAG
TGGTGGCCAGTAGAGGAGGAGGTGAACAAGGAGGAGGGTTCTAGTGGCAGCAGTGGCAGGAACCCCCAAG
CCAGCCTGTTTGGGAAGAAGGCCAAGGCTCACAAGGCATTCGGCCAGCCGGCAGACAGGCCGCGGGAGCC
ACTGTGGGCCTACTTCTGTGACTTCCGGGACATCACCCACGTGGTGCTGAAAGAGCACTGTGTCAGCATC
CACCGGCAGGACAACAAGTGCCTGGAGCTGAGCTTGCCTTCCCGGGCTGCGGCGCTGTCCTTCGTGTCGC
TGGTGGACGGCTATTTCCGCCTGACGGCCGACTCCAGCCACTACCTGTGCCACGAGGTGGCTCCCCCACG
GCTGGTGATGAGCATCCGGGATGGGATCCACGGACCCCTGCTGGAGCCATTTGTGCAGGCCAAGCTGCGG
CCCGAGGACGGCCTGTACCTCATTCACTGGAGCACCAGCCACCCCTACCGCCTGATCCTCACAGTGGCCC
AGCGTAGCCAGGCACCAGACGGCATGCAGAGCTTGCGGCTCCGAAAGTTCCCCATTGAGCAGCAGGACGG
GGCCTTCGTGCTGGAGGGCTGGGGCCGGTCCTTCCCCAGCGTTCGGGAACTTGGGGCTGCCTTGCAGGGC
TGCTTGCTGAGGGCCGGGGATGACTGCTTCTCTCTGCGTCGCTGTTGCCTGCCCCAACCAGGAGAAACCT
CCAATCTCATCATCATGCGGGGGGCTCGGGCCAGCCCCAGGACACTCAACCTCAGCCAGCTCAGCTTCCA
CCGGGTTGACCAGAAGGAGATCACCCAGCTGTCCCACTTGGGCCAGGGCACAAGGACCAACGTGTATGAG
GGCCGCCTGCGAGTGGAGGGCAGCGGGGACCCTGAGGAGGGCAAGATGGATGACGAGGACCCCCTCGTGC
CTGGCAGGGACCGTGGGCAGGAGCTACGAGTGGTGCTCAAAGTGCTGGACCCTAGTCACCATGACATCGC
CCTGGCCTTCTACGAGACAGCCAGCCTCATGAGCCAGGTCTCCCACACGCACCTGGCCTTCGTGCATGGC
GTCTGTGTGCGCGGCCCTGAAAATATCATGGTGACAGAGTACGTGGAGCACGGACCCCTGGATGTGTGGC
TGCGGAGGGAGCGGGGCCATGTGCCCATGGCTTGGAAGATGGTGGTGGCCCAGCAGCTGGCCAGCGCCCT
CAGCTACCTGGAGAACAAGAACCTGGTTCATGGTAATGTGTGTGGCCGGAACATCCTGCTGGCCCGGCTG
GGGTTGGCAGAGGGCACCAGCCCCTTCATCAAGCTGAGTGATCCTGGCGTGGGCCTGGGCGCCCTCTCCA
GGGAGGAGCGGGTGGAGAGGATCCCCTGGCTGGCCCCCGAATGCCTACCAGGTGGGGCCAACAGCCTAAG
CACCGCCATGGACAAGTGGGGGTTTGGCGCCACCCTCCTGGAGATCTGCTTTGACGGAGAGGCCCCTCTG
CAGAGCCGCAGTCCCTCCGAGAAGGAGCATTTCTACCAGAGGCAGCACCGGCTGCCCGAGCCCTCCTGCC
CACAGCTGGCCACACTCACCAGCCAGTGTCTGACCTATGAGCCAACCCAGAGGCCATCATTCCGCACCAT
CCTGCGTGACCTCACCCGGCTGCAGCCCCACAATCTTGCTGACGTCTTGACTGTGAACCCGGACTCACCG
GCGTCGGACCCTACGGTTTTCCACAAGCGCTATTTGAAAAAGATCCGAGATCTGGGCGAGGGTCACTTCG
GCAAGGTCAGCTTGTACTGCTACGATCCGACCAACGACGGCACTGGCGAGATGGTGGCGGTGAGAGCCCT
CAAGGCAGACTGCGGCCCCCAGCACCGCTCGGGCTGGAAGCAGGAGATTGACATTCTGCGCACGCTCTAC
CACGAGCACATCATCAAGTACAAGGGCTGCTGCGAGGACCAAGGCGAGAAGTCGCTGCAGCTGGTCATGG
AGTACGTGCCCCTGGGCAGCCTCCGAGACTACCTGCCCCGGCACAGCATCGGGCTGGCCCAGCTGCTGCT
CTTCGCCCAGCAGATCTGCGAGGGCATGGCCTATCTGCACGCGCAGCACTACATCCACCGAGACCTAGCC
GCGCGCAACGTGCTGCTGGACAACGACAGGCTGGTCAAGATCGGGGACTTTGGCCTAGCCAAGGCCGTGC
CCGAAGGCCACGAGTTCTTCCGCGTGCGCGAGGATGGGGACAGCCCCGTGTTCTGGTATGCCCCAGAGTG
CCTGAAGGAGTATAAGTTCTACTATGCGTCAGATGTCTGGTCCTTCGGGGTGACCCTGTATGAGCTGCTG
ACGCACTGTGACTCCAGCCAGAGCCCCCCCACGAAATTCCTTGAGCTCATAGGCATTGCTCAGGGTCAGA
TGACAGTTCTGAGACTCACTGAGTTGCTGGAACGAGGGGAGAGGCTGCCACGGCCCGACAAATGTCCCTG
TGAGGTCTATCATCTCATGAAGAACTGCTGGGAGACAGAGGCGTCCTTTCGCCCAACCTTCGAGAACCTC
ATACCCATTCTGAAGACAGTCCATGAGAAGTACCAAGGCCAGGCCCCTTCAGTGTTCAGCGTGTGCTGAG
GCACAATGGCAGCCCTGCCTGGGAGGACTGGACCAGGCAGTGGCTGCAGCCCGGGGGATCCACTAGTTCT
AGAGGGCCCTATTCTATAGTGTCACCTAAATGCTAGAGCTCGCTGATCAGCCTCGACTGTGCCTTCTAGT
TGCCAGCCATCTGTTGTTTGCCCCTCCCCCGTGCCTTCCTTGACCCTGGAAGGTGCCACTCCCACTGTCC
TTTCCTAATAAAATGAGGAAATTGCATCGCATTGTCTGAGTAGGTGTCATTCTATTCTGGGGGGTGGGGT
GGGGCAGGACAGCAAGGGGGAGGATTGGGAAGACAATAGCAGGCATGCTGGGGATGCGGTGGGCTCTATG
GCTTCTGAGGCGGAAAGAACCAGCTGGGGCTCGAGGGGGGATCCCC
[124 nt withheld, positions 4597-4720]
C
[91 nt withheld, positions 4722-4812]
A
[49 nt withheld, positions 4814-4862]
CCTTTGACGTTGGAGTCCACGTTCTTT
[37 nt withheld, positions 4890-4926]
ACCCTATCTCGGTCTATTCTTTTGATTTATAAGGGATTTTGCCGATTTCGGCCTATTGGTTAAAAAATGA
GCTGATTTAACAAAAATTTAACGCGAATTTTAACAAAATATTAACGCTTACAATTTAAATATTTGCTTAT
ACAATCT
[37 nt withheld, positions 5074-5110]
GGGTACCGAGCTCGAATTCTGTGGAATGTGTGTCAGTTAGGGTGTGGAAAGTCCCCAGGCTCCCCAGCAG
GCAGAAGTATGCAAAGCATGCATCTCAATTAGTCAGCAACCAGGTGTGGAAAGTCCCCAGGCTCCCCAGC
AGGCAGAAGTATGCAAAGCATGCATCTCAATTAGTCAGCAACCATAGTCCCGCCCCTAACTCCGCCCATC
CCGCCCCTAACTCCGCCCAGTTCCGCCCATTCTCCGCCCCATGGCTGACTAATTTTTTTTATTTATGCAG
AGGCCGAGGCCGCCTCGGCCTCTGAGCTATTCCAGAAGTAGTGAGGAGGCTTTTTTGGAGGCCTAGGCTT
TTGCAAAAAGCTCCCGGGAGCTTGGATATCCATTTTCGGATCTGATCAAGAGACAGGATGAGGATCGTTT
CGCATGATTGAACAAGATGGATTGCACGCAGGTTCTCCGGCCGCTTGGGTGGAGAGGCTATTCGGCTATG
ACTGGGCACAACAGACAATCGGCTGCTCTGATGCCGCCGTGTTCCGGCTGTCAGCGCAGGGGCGCCCGGT
TCTTTTTGTCAAGACCGACCTGTCCGGTGCCCTGAATGAACTGCAGGACGAGGCAGCGCGGCTATCGTGG
CTGGCCACGACGGGCGTTCCTTGCGCAGCTGTGCTCGACGTTGTCACTGAAGCGGGAAGGGACTGGCTGC
TATTGGGCGAAGTGCCGGGGCAGGATCTCCTGTCATCTCACCTTGCTCCTGCCGAGAAAGTATCCATCAT
GGCTGATGCAATGCGGCGGCTGCATACGCTTGATCCGGCTACCTGCCCATTCGACCACCAAGCGAAACAT
CGCATCGAGCGAGCACGTACTCGGATGGAAGCCGGTCTTGTCGATCAGGATGATCTGGACGAAGAGCATC
AGGGGCTCGCGCCAGCCGAACTGTTCGCCAGGCTCAAGGCGCGCATGCCCGACGGCGAGGATCTCGTCGT
GACCCATGGCGATGCCTGCTTGCCGAATATCATGGTGGAAAATGGCCGCTTTTCTGGATTCATCGACTGT
GGCCGGCTGGGTGTGGCGGACCGCTATCAGGACATAGCGTTGGCTACCCGTGATATTGCTGAAGAGCTTG
GCGGCGAATGGGCTGACCGCTTCCTCGTGCTTTACGGTATCGCCGCTCCCGATTCGCAGCGCATCGCCTT
CTATCGCCTTCTTGACGAGTTCTTCTGAGCGGGACTCTGGGGTTCGAAATGACCGACCAAGCGACGCCCA
ACCTGCCATCACGAGATTTCGATTCCACCGCCGCCTTCTATGAAAGGTTGGGCTTCGGAATCGTTTTCCG
GGACGCCGGCTGGATGATCCTCCAGCGCGGGGATCTCATGCTGGAGTTCTTCGCCCACCCCAACTTGTTT
ATTGCAGCTTATAATGGTTACAAATAAAGCAATAGCATCACAAATTTCACAAATAAAGCATTTTTTTCAC
TGCATTCTAGTTGTGGTTTGTCCAAACTCATCAATGTATCTTATCATGTCTGGATCCGTCGACCTCGAGA
GCTTGGCGTAATCATGGTCATAGCTGTTTCCTGTGTGAAATTGTTATCCGCTCACAATTCCACACAACAT
ACGAGCCGGAAGCATAAAGTGTAAAGCCTGGGGTGCCTAATGAGTGAGCTAACTCACATTAATTGCGTTG
CGCTCACTGCCCGCTTTCCAGTCGGGAAACCTGTCGTGCCAGCTGCATTAATGAATCGGCCAACGCGCGG
GGAGAGGCGGTTTGCGTATTGGGCGCTCTTCCGCTTCCTCGCTCACTGACTCGCTGCGCTCGGTCGTTCG
GCTGCGGCGAGCGGTATCAGCTCACTCAAAGGCGGTAATACGGTTATCCACAGAATCAGGGGATAACGCA
GGAAAGAACATGTGAGCAAAAGGCCAGCAAAAGGCCAGGAACCGTAAAAAGGCCGCGTTGCTGGCGTTTT
TCCATAGGCTCCGCCCCCCTGACGAGCATCACAAAAATCGACGCTCAAGTCAGAGGTGGCGAAACCCGAC
AGGACTATAAAGATACCAGGCGTTTCCCCCTGGAAGCTCCCTCGTGCGCTCTCCTGTTCCGACCCTGCCG
CTTACCGGATACCTGTCCGCCTTTCTCCCTTCGGGAAGCGTGGCGCTTTCTCATAGCTCACGCTGTAGGT
ATCTCAGTTCGGTGTAGGTCGTTCGCTCCAAGCTGGGCTGTGTGCACGAACCCCCCGTTCAGCCCGACCG
CTGCGCCTTATCCGGTAACTATCGTCTTGAGTCCAACCCGGTAAGACACGACTTATCGCCACTGGCAGCA
GCCACTGGTAACAGGATTAGCAGAGCGAGGTATGTAGGCGGTGCTACAGAGTTCTTGAAGTGGTGGCCTA
ACTACGGCTACACTAGAAGAACAGTATTTGGTATCTGCGCTCTGCTGAAGCCAGTTACCTTCGGAAAAAG
AGTTGGTAGCTCTTGATCCGGCAAACAAACCACCGCTGGTAGCGGTGGTTTTTTTGTTTGCAAGCAGCAG
ATTACGCGCAGAAAAAAAGGATCTCAAGAAGATCCTTTGATCTTTTCTACGGGGTCTGACGCTCAGTGGA
ACGAAAACTCACGTTAAGGGATTTTGGTCATGAGATTATCAAAAAGGATCTTCACCTAGATCCTTTTAAA
TTAAAAATGAAGTTTTAAATCAATCTAAAGTATATATGAGTAAACTTGGTCTGACAGTTACCAATGCTTA
ATCAGTGAGGCACCTATCTCAGCGATCTGTCTATTTCGTTCATCCATAGTTGCCTGACTCCCCGTCGTGT
AGATAACTACGATACGGGAGGGCTTACCATCTGGCCCCAGTGCTGCAATGATACCGCGAGACCCACGCTC
ACCGGCTCCAGATTTATCAGCAATAAACCAGCCAGCCGGAAGGGCCGAGCGCAGAAGTGGTCCTGCAACT
TTATCCGCCTCCATCCAGTCTATTAATTGTTGCCGGGAAGCTAGAGTAAGTAGTTCGCCAGTTAATAGTT
TGCGCAACGTTGTTGCCATTGCTACAGGCATCGTGGTGTCACGCTCGTCGTTTGGTATGGCTTCATTCAG
CTCCGGTTCCCAACGATCAAGGCGAGTTACATGATCCCCCATGTTGTGCAAAAAAGCGGTTAGCTCCTTC
GGTCCTCCGATCGTTGTCAGAAGTAAGTTGGCCGCAGTGTTATCACTCATGGTTATGGCAGCACTGCATA
ATTCTCTTACTGTCATGCCATCCGTAAGATGCTTTTCTGTGACTGGTGAGTACTCAACCAAGTCATTCTG
AGAATAGTGTATGCGGCGACCGAGTTGCTCTTGCCCGGCGTCAATACGGGATAATACCGCGCCACATAGC
AGAACTTTAAAAGTGCTCATCATTGGAAAACGTTCTTCGGGGCGAAAACTCTCAAGGATCTTACCGCTGT
TGAGATCCAGTTCGATGTAACCCACTCGTGCACCCAACTGATCTTCAGCATCTTTTACTTTCACCAGCGT
TTCTGGGTGAGCAAAAACAGGAAGGCAAAATGCCGCAAAAAAGGGAATAAGGGCGACACGGAAATGTTGA
ATACTCATACTCTTCCTTTTTCAATATTATTGAAGCATTTATCAGGGTTATTGTCTCATGAGCGGATACA
TATTTGAATGTATTTAGAAAAATAAACAAATAGGGGTTCCGCGCACATTTCCCCGAAAAGTGCCACCTGA
CGTCGACGGATCGGGAGATCTCCCGATCCCCTATGGTGCACTCTCAGTACAATCTGCTCTGATGCCGCAT
AGTTAAGCCAGTATCTGCTCCCTGCTTGTGTGTTGGAGGTCGCTGAGTAGTGCGCGAGCAAAATTTAAGC
TACAACAAGGCAAGGCTTGACCGACAATTGCATGAAGAATCTGCTTAGGGTTAGGCGTTTTGCGCTGCTT
CGCGATGTACGGGCCAGATATACGCGTTGACATTGATTATTGACTAGTTATTAATAGTAATCAATTACGG
GGTCATTAGTTCATAGCCCATATATGGAGTTCCGCGTTACATAACTTACGGTAAATGGCCCGCCTGGCTG
ACCGCCCAACGACCCCCGCCCATTGACGTCAATAATGACGTATGTTCCCATAGTAACGCCAATAGGGACT
TTCCATTGACGTCAATGGGTGGAGTATTTACGGTAAACTGCCCACTTGGCAGTACATCAAGTGTATCATA
TGCCAAGTACGCCCCCTATTGACGTCAATGACGGTAAATGGCCCGCCTGGCATTATGCCCAGTACATGAC
CTTATGGGACTTTCCTACTTGGCAGTACATCTACGTATTAGTCATCGCTATTACCATG
